>Addgene plasmid #27672 | AP2u2-mCherry | addgene full sequence | sequence record 204494 | Addgene NGS Result
GACATTGATTATTGACTAGTTATTAATAGTAATCAATTACGGGGTCATTAGTTCATAGCCCATATATGGA
GTTCCGCGTTACATAACTTACGGTAAATGGCCCGCCTGGCTGACCGCCCAACGACCCCCGCCCATTGACG
TCAATAATGACGTATGTTCCCATAGTAACGCCAATAGGGACTTTCCATTGACGTCAATGGGTGGAGTATT
TACGGTAAACTGCCCACTTGGCAGTACATCAAGTGTATCATATGCCAAGTACGCCCCCTATTGACGTCAA
TGACGGTAAATGGCCCGCCTGGCATTATGCCCAGTACATGACCTTATGGGACTTTCCTACTTGGCAGTAC
ATCTACGTATTAGTCATCGCTATTACCATGGTGATGCGGTTTTGGCAGTACATCAATGGGCGTGGATAGC
GGTTTGACTCACGGGGATTTCCAAGTCTCCACCCCATTGACGTCAATGGGAGTTTGTTTTGGCACCAAAA
TCAACGGGACTTTCCAAAATGTCGTAACAACTCCGCCCCATTGACGCAAATGGGCGGTAGGCGTGTACGG
TGGGAGGTCTATATAAGCAGAGCTCTCTGGCTAACTAGAGAACCCACTGCTTACTGGCTTATCGAAATTA
ATACGACTCACTATAGGGAGACCCAAGCTTGGTACCGAGCTCGGATCGATATCTGCGGCCTAGCTAGCAC
CATGATCGGAGGCTTATTCATCTATAATCACAAGGGGGAGGTGCTTATCTCCCGAGTCTACAGAGATGAC
ATCGGGAGGAATGCAGTGGATGCCTTTCGCGTCAATGTCATTCACGCACGGCAGCAGGTGCGCAGCCCTG
TCACAAACATCGCTCGCACCAGCTTCTTCCATGTTAAGCGGTCCAACATCTGGCTGGCAGCAGTCACCAA
GCAGAATGTCAATGCCGCCATGGTCTTCGAATTCCTCTACAAGATGTGTGATGTAATGGCTGCTTACTTT
GGCAAGATCAGCGAGGAGAACATCAAGAACAATTTCGTGCTCATATACGAGCTGCTGGACGAGATTCTGG
ACTTTGGCTACCCACAGAACTCAGAGACAGGTGCACTGAAAACCTTCATCACCCAACAGGGTATCAAGAG
TCAGCATCAGACAAAAGAAGAGCAGTCCCAGATCACCAGCCAGGTGACCGGGCAAATTGGCTGGAGGCGG
GAAGGCATCAAGTATCGTCGGAATGAACTCTTCCTAGATGTTCTGGAGAGTGTGAACCTGCTTATGTCCC
CACAGGGGCAGGTGCTGAGTGCCCATGTGTCGGGCCGGGTGGTGATGAAGAGTTACCTGAGCGGCATGCC
TGAGTGCAAGTTTGGAATGAATGACAAGATTGTCATAGAAAAGCAGGGCAAAGGCACAGCCGATGAAACA
AGCAAGAGTAGATCTATGGTGAGCAAGGGCGAGGAGGATAACATGGCCATCATCAAGGAGTTCATGCGCT
TCAAGGTGCACATGGAGGGCTCCGTGAACGGCCACGAGTTCGAGATCGAGGGCGAGGGCGAGGGCCGCCC
CTACGAGGGCACCCAGACCGCCAAGCTGAAGGTGACCAAGGGTGGCCCCCTGCCCTTCGCCTGGGACATC
CTGTCCCCTCAGTTCATGTACGGCTCCAAGGCCTACGTGAAGCACCCCGCCGACATCCCCGACTACTTGA
AGCTGTCCTTCCCCGAGGGCTTCAAGTGGGAGCGCGTGATGAACTTCGAGGACGGCGGCGTGGTGACCGT
GACCCAGGACTCCTCCCTGCAGGACGGCGAGTTCATCTACAAGGTGAAGCTGCGCGGCACCAACTTCCCC
TCCGACGGCCCCGTAATGCAGAAGAAGACCATGGGCTGGGAGGCCTCCTCCGAGCGGATGTACCCCGAGG
ACGGCGCCCTGAAGGGCGAGATCAAGCAGAGGCTGAAGCTGAAGGACGGCGGCCACTACGACGCTGAGGT
CAAGACCACCTACAAGGCCAAGAAGCCCGTGCAGCTGCCCGGCGCCTACAACGTCAACATCAAGTTGGAC
ATCACCTCCCACAACGAGGACTACACCATCGTGGAACAGTACGAACGCGCCGAGGGCCGCCACTCCACCG
GCGGCATGGACGAGCTGTACAAGCATATGGGTAAGCAGTCGATCGCCATTGATGACTGCACCTTTCACCA
GTGTGTGCGACTCAGCAAGTTTGACTCTGAGCGGAGCATCAGCTTTATCCCTCCTGATGGAGAGTTTGAA
CTCATGAGATACCGTACTACCAAGGACATCATCCTGCCTTTCCGGGTGATCCCATTGGTGCGGGAGGTGG
GACGCACCAAACTGGAGGTCAAGGTGGTCATCAAGTCCAACTTCAAGCCCTCACTTCTGGCCCAGAAGAT
TGAGGTGAGGATCCCAACCCCATTGAACACAAGCGGGGTGCAAGTGATCTGCATGAAGGGGAAGGCCAAG
TACAAGGCCAGCGAGAACGCCATTGTATGGAAGATCAAGCGCATGGCAGGCATGAAGGAATCACAGATCA
GCGCAGAGATTGAGCTCCTGCCCACCAATGATAAGAAGAAATGGGCTCGGCCCCCCATTTCCATGAACTT
TGAGGTGCCATTTGCGCCTTCTGGCCTCAAGGTGCGCTACTTGAAGGTATTTGAGCCGAAGCTGAACTAC
AGCGACCACGATGTCATCAAATGGGTGCGCTACATTGGCCGAAGTGGCATTTACGAAACCCGCTGCTAGA
CCGGTCGTACGTCTCCGGATTCGAATTCGGATCCGCGGCCGCATAGATAACTGATCCAGTGTGCTGGAAT
TAATTCGCTGTCTGCGAGGGCCAGCTGTTGGGGTGAGTACTCCCTCTCAAAAGCGGGCATGACTTCTGCG
CTAAGATTGTCAGTTTCCAAAAACGAGGAGGATTTGATATTCACCTGGCCCGCGGTGATGCCTTTGAGGG
TGGCCGCGTCCATCTGGTCAGAAAAGACAATCTTTTTGTTGTCAAGCTTGAGGTGTGGCAGGCTTGAGAT
CTGGCCATACACTTGAGTGACAATGACATCCACTTTGCCTTTCTCTCCACAGGTGTCCACTCCCAGGTCC
AACTGCAGGTCGAGCATGCATCTAGGGCGGCCAATTCCGCCCCTCTCCCCCCCCCCCCTCTCCCTCCCCC
CCCCCTAACGTTACTGGCCGAAGCCGCTTGGAATAAGGCCGGTGTGCGTTTGTCTATATGTTATTTTCCA
CCATATTGCCGTCTTTTGGCAATGTGAGGGCCCGGAAACCTGGCCCTGTCTTCTTGACGAGCATTCCTAG
GGGTCTTTCCCCTCTCGCCAAAGGAATGCAAGGTCTGTTGAATGTCGTGAAGGAAGCAGTTCCTCTGGAA
GCTTCTTGAAGACAAACAACGTCTGTAGCGACCCTTTGCAGGCAGCGGAACCCCCCACCTGGCGACAGGT
GCCTCTGCGGCCAAAAGCCACGTGTATAAGATACACCTGCAAAGGCGGCACAACCCCAGTGCCACGTTGT
GAGTTGGATAGTTGTGGAAAGAGTCAAATGGCTCTCCTCAAGCGTATTCAACAAGGGGCTGAAGGATGCC
CAGAAGGTACCCCATTGTATGGGATCTGATCTGGGGCCTCGGTGCACATGCTTTACATGTGTTTAGTCGA
GGTTAAAAAAACGTCTAGGCCCCCCGAACCACGGGGACGTGGTTTTCCTTTGAAAAACACGATGATAAGC
TTGCCACAACCCGGGATAATTCCTGCAGCCAATATGGGATCGGCCATTGAACAAGATGGATTGCACGCAG
GTTCTCCGGCCGCTTGGGTGGAGAGGCTATTCGGCTATGACTGGGCACAACAGACAATCGGCTGCTCTGA
TGCCGCCGTGTTCCGGCTGTCAGCGCAGGGGCGCCCGGTTCTTTTTGTCAAGACCGACCTGTCCGGTGCC
CTGAATGAACTGCAGGACGAGGCAGCGCGGCTATCGTGGCTGGCCACGACGGGCGTTCCTTGCGCAGCTG
TGCTCGACGTTGTCACTGAAGCGGGAAGGGACTGGCTGCTATTGGGCGAAGTGCCGGGGCAGGATCTCCT
GTCATCTCACCTTGCTCCTGCCGAGAAAGTATCCATCATGGCTGATGCAATGCGGCGGCTGCATACGCTT
GATCCGGCTACCTGCCCATTCGACCACCAAGCGAAACATCGCATCGAGCGAGCACGTACTCGGATGGAAG
CCGGTCTTGTCGATCAGGATGATCTGGACGAAGAGCATCAGGGGCTCGCGCCAGCCGAACTGTTCGCCAG
GCTCAAGGCGCGCATGCCCGACGGCGATGATCTCGTCGTGACCCATGGCGATGCCTGCTTGCCGAATATC
ATGGTGGAAAATGGCCGCTTTTCTGGATTCATCGACTGTGGCCGGCTGGGTGTGGCGGACCGCTATCAGG
ACATAGCGTTGGCTACCCGTGATATTGCTGAAGAGCTTGGCGGCGAATGGGCTGACCGCTTCCTCGTGCT
TTACGGTATCGCCGCTCCCGATTCGCAGCGCATCGCCTTCTATCGCCTTCTTGACGAGTTCTTCTGAGGG
GATCAATTCTCTAGATAACTGATCATAATCAGCCATACCACATTTGTAGAGGTTTTACTTGCTTTAAAAA
ACCTCCCACACCTCCCCCTGAACCTGAAACATAAAATGAATGCAATTGTTGTTGTTAACTTGTTTATTGC
AGCTTATAATGGTTACAAATAAAGCAATAGCATCACAAATTTCACAAATAAAGCATTTTTTTCACTGCAT
TCTAGTTGTGGTTTGTCCAAACTCATCAATGTATCTTAACGCGTCGAGTGCATTCTAGTTGTGGTTTGTC
CAAACTCATCAATGTATCTTATCATGTCTGTATACCGTCGACCTCTAGCTAGAGCTTGGCGTAATCATGG
TCATAGCTGTTTCCTGTGTGAAATTGTTATCCGCTCACAATTCCACACAACATACGAGCCGGAAGCATAA
AGTGTAAAGCCTGGGGTGCCTAATGAGTGAGCTAACTCACATTAATTGCGTTGCGCTCACTGCCCGCTTT
CCAGTCGGGAAACCTGTCGTGCCAGCTGCATTAATGAATCGGCCAACGCGCGGGGAGAGGCGGTTTGCGT
ATTGGGCGCTCTTCCGCTTCCTCGCTCACTGACTCGCTGCGCTCGGTCGTTCGGCTGCGGCGAGCGGTAT
CAGCTCACTCAAAGGCGGTAATACGGTTATCCACAGAATCAGGGGATAACGCAGGAAAGAACATGTGAGC
AAAAGGCCAGCAAAAGGCCAGGAACCGTAAAAAGGCCGCGTTGCTGGCGTTTTTCCATAGGCTCCGCCCC
CCTGACGAGCATCACAAAAATCGACGCTCAAGTCAGAGGTGGCGAAACCCGACAGGACTATAAAGATACC
AGGCGTTTCCCCCTGGAAGCTCCCTCGTGCGCTCTCCTGTTCCGACCCTGCCGCTTACCGGATACCTGTC
CGCCTTTCTCCCTTCGGGAAGCGTGGCGCTTTCTCATAGCTCACGCTGTAGGTATCTCAGTTCGGTGTAG
GTCGTTCGCTCCAAGCTGGGCTGTGTGCACGAACCCCCCGTTCAGCCCGACCGCTGCGCCTTATCCGGTA
ACTATCGTCTTGAGTCCAACCCGGTAAGACACGACTTATCGCCACTGGCAGCAGCCACTGGTAACAGGAT
TAGCAGAGCGAGGTATGTAGGCGGTGCTACAGAGTTCTTGAAGTGGTGGCCTAACTACGGCTACACTAGA
AGAACAGTATTTGGTATCTGCGCTCTGCTGAAGCCAGTTACCTTCGGAAAAAGAGTTGGTAGCTCTTGAT
CCGGCAAACAAACCACCGCTGGTAGCGGTGGTTTTTTTGTTTGCAAGCAGCAGATTACGCGCAGAAAAAA
AGGATCTCAAGAAGATCCTTTGATCTTTTCTACGGGGTCTGACGCTCAGTGGAACGAAAACTCACGTTAA
GGGATTTTGGTCATGAGATTATCAAAAAGGATCTTCACCTAGATCCTTTTAAATTAAAAATGAAGTTTTA
AATCAATCTAAAGTATATATGAGTAAACTTGGTCTGACAGTTACCAATGCTTAATCAGTGAGGCACCTAT
CTCAGCGATCTGTCTATTTCGTTCATCCATAGTTGCCTGACTCCCCGTCGTGTAGATAACTACGATACGG
GAGGGCTTACCATCTGGCCCCAGTGCTGCAATGATACCGCGAGACCCACGCTCACCGGCTCCAGATTTAT
CAGCAATAAACCAGCCAGCCGGAAGGGCCGAGCGCAGAAGTGGTCCTGCAACTTTATCCGCCTCCATCCA
GTCTATTAATTGTTGCCGGGAAGCTAGAGTAAGTAGTTCGCCAGTTAATAGTTTGCGCAACGTTGTTGCC
ATTGCTACAGGCATCGTGGTGTCACGCTCGTCGTTTGGTATGGCTTCATTCAGCTCCGGTTCCCAACGAT
CAAGGCGAGTTACATGATCCCCCATGTTGTGCAAAAAAGCGGTTAGCTCCTTCGGTCCTCCGATCGTTGT
CAGAAGTAAGTTGGCCGCAGTGTTATCACTCATGGTTATGGCAGCACTGCATAATTCTCTTACTGTCATG
CCATCCGTAAGATGCTTTTCTGTGACTGGTGAGTACTCAACCAAGTCATTCTGAGAATAGTGTATGCGGC
GACCGAGTTGCTCTTGCCCGGCGTCAATACGGGATAATACCGCGCCACATAGCAGAACTTTAAAAGTGCT
CATCATTGGAAAACGTTCTTCGGGGCGAAAACTCTCAAGGATCTTACCGCTGTTGAGATCCAGTTCGATG
TAACCCACTCGTGCACCCAACTGATCTTCAGCATCTTTTACTTTCACCAGCGTTTCTGGGTGAGCAAAAA
CAGGAAGGCAAAATGCCGCAAAAAAGGGAATAAGGGCGACACGGAAATGTTGAATACTCATACTCTTCCT
TTTTCAATATTATTGAAGCATTTATCAGGGTTATTGTCTCATGAGCGGATACATATTTGAATGTATTTAG
AAAAATAAACAAATAGGGGTTCCGCGCACATTTCCCCGAAAAGTGCCACCTGACGTCGACGGATCGGGAG
ATCTCCCGATCCCCTATGGTGCACTCTCAGTACAATCTGCTCTGATGCCGCATAGTTAAGCCAGTATCTG
CTCCCTGCTTGTGTGTTGGAGGTCGCTGAGTAGTGCGCGAGCAAAATTTAAGCTACAACAAGGCAAGGCT
TGACCGACAATTGCATGAAGAATCTGCTTAGGGTTAGGCGTTTTGCGCTGCTTCGCGATGTACGGGCCAG
ATATACGCGTT
Features (pLannotate 1.2.2; 21 found; start..end, strand, type, name):
      1..380     +  enhancer       CMV enhancer: human cytomegalovirus immediate early enhancer
    381..584     +  promoter       CMV promoter: human cytomegalovirus (CMV) immediate early promoter
    580..613     +  LTR            5' LTR (truncated) (fragment): truncated 5' long terminal repeat (LTR) from HIV-1
    629..647     +  promoter       T7 promoter: promoter for bacteriophage T7 RNA polymerase
    702..1334    +  CDS            Ap3m2 (fragment): AP3M2_MOUSE - Experimental evidence at protein level: Swiss-Prot protein existence level 1. Component of the adaptor complexes which link clathrin to receptors in coated vesicles. Clathrin-associated protein complexes are believed to interact with the cytoplasmic tails of membrane proteins, leading to their selection and concentration. Ap47 is a subunit of the plasma membrane adaptor (By similarity). In concert with the BLOC-1 complex, AP-3 is required to target cargos into vesicles assembled at cell bodies for delivery into neurites and nerve terminals. From Mus musculus (Mouse).
   1416..2123    +  CDS            mCherry: mCherry is a basic (constitutively fluorescent) red fluorescent protein published in 2004, derived from Discosoma sp.. It is reported to be a very rapidly-maturing monomer with low acid sensitivity.
   2148..2252    +  CDS            Ap3m2 (fragment): AP3M2_MOUSE - Experimental evidence at protein level: Swiss-Prot protein existence level 1. Component of the adaptor complexes which link clathrin to receptors in coated vesicles. Clathrin-associated protein complexes are believed to interact with the cytoplasmic tails of membrane proteins, leading to their selection and concentration. Ap47 is a subunit of the plasma membrane adaptor (By similarity). In concert with the BLOC-1 complex, AP-3 is required to target cargos into vesicles assembled at cell bodies for delivery into neurites and nerve terminals. From Mus musculus (Mouse).
   2833..3062    +  intron         chimeric intron: chimera between introns from adenovirus and immunoglobulin heavy chain genes
   3246..3708    +  misc_feature   IRES: internal ribosome entry site (IRES) of the encephalomyocarditis virus (EMCV)
   3744..4547    +  CDS            NeoR/KanR: aminoglycoside phosphotransferase from Tn5; aph(3')-II (or nptII); confers resistance to neomycin, kanamycin, and G418 (Geneticin®)
   4570..4654    +  CDS            large T antigen (fragment): large T antigen from SV40 (simian virus 40)
   4677..4798    +  polyA_signal   SV40 poly(A) signal: SV40 polyadenylation signal
   4809..4860    +  polyA_signal   SV40 poly(A) signal (fragment): SV40 polyadenylation signal
   4924..4940    -  protein_bind   lac operator: The lac repressor binds to the lac operator to inhibit transcription in E. coli. This inhibition can be relieved by adding lactose or isopropyl-β-D-thiogalactopyranoside (IPTG). lac repressor encoded by lacI
   4948..4978    -  promoter       lac promoter: promoter for the E. coli lac operon
   4993..5014    -  protein_bind   CAP binding site: CAP binding activates transcription in the presence of cAMP. E. coli catabolite activator protein
   5027..5119    -  CDS            lacI (fragment): lac repressor; lacI; The lac repressor binds to the lac operator to inhibit transcription in E. coli. This inhibition can be relieved by adding lactose or isopropyl-β-D-thiogalactopyranoside (IPTG).
   5302..5890    -  rep_origin     ori: high-copy-number ColE1/pMB1/pBR322/pUC origin of replication
   6061..6921    -  CDS            AmpR: β-lactamase; bla; confers resistance to ampicillin, carbenicillin, and related antibiotics
   6922..7026    -  promoter       AmpR promoter: bla
   7085..7137    -  misc_feature   bom (fragment): basis of mobility region from pBR322
