[The description below was written by a language model from this plasmid's Addgene catalogue record and pLannotate feature annotations shown in this document.]
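Description:
AP2u2-mCherry is a mammalian expression plasmid built on the Clontech pIRESneo3 backbone that encodes the rat μ2 subunit (Ap2m1) of the AP-2 clathrin adaptor complex carrying an internal mCherry tag. Rather than being fused to either terminus, the red fluorescent protein was inserted within μ2 at residue 236. The feature table reflects this arrangement: the mCherry coding sequence sits between two adaptor medium-chain fragments. The automated annotation labels those fragments as mouse Ap3m2, which appears to be a homology-based match to a related adaptor μ subunit, since the catalogue entry identifies the insert as rat Ap2m1.

Expression is driven by the human CMV immediate early enhancer and promoter. A T7 promoter lies just upstream of the insert. Downstream of the fusion gene are a chimeric intron, an EMCV IRES and the NeoR/KanR aminoglycoside phosphotransferase gene, followed by SV40 polyadenylation signals. Because the fusion protein and the resistance gene are translated from a single bicistronic transcript, G418 selection favours cells that also express the tagged μ2, which helps in generating stable lines. In bacteria the plasmid is maintained through a high-copy ColE1/pUC-type origin and selected with ampicillin via β-lactamase. The sequenced record is about 7.3 kb.

The associated publication surveys the molecular dynamics of mammalian clathrin-mediated endocytosis, so the construct most likely serves as a fluorescent marker for following AP-2 at clathrin-coated structures in live-cell imaging.
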