Addgene plasmid #27672: AP2u2-mCherry
Depositing lab: Christien Merrifield. Depositing organization: MRC Laboratory of Molecular Biology. Publication: A high precision survey of the molecular dynamics of Mammalian clathrin-mediated endocytosis. Taylor MJ, Perrais D, Merrifield CJ. PLoS Biol. 2011 Mar . 9(3):e1000604. 10.1371/journal.pbio.1000604 PubMed 21445324.
Backbone
  Vector backbone: pIRESneo3
  Backbone manufacturer: Clontech
  Backbone size w/o insert (bp): 5200
  Vector type: Mammalian Expression
  Selectable markers: Neomycin (select with G418)
Growth in bacteria
  Bacterial resistance: Ampicillin, 100 μg/mL
  Growth temperature: 37°C
  Growth strain: DH5alpha
  Copy number: Unknown
Gene/Insert
  Gene/Insert name: Ap2m1 (alt name: mu2)
  Species: R. norvegicus (rat)
  Insert size (bp): 1400
  Entrez Gene: Ap2m1 (a.k.a. Ap50, Clapm1, mu2)
  Tag / fusion protein: mCherry
  Cloning method: Restriction Enzyme; 5′ cloning site NheI (not destroyed); 3′ cloning site AgeI (not destroyed)
  Sequencing primers: 5′ CMV-F; 3′ IRES-R
Terms and licenses: Academic/Nonprofit Terms; Industry Terms: Not Available to Industry
Depositor comments: Rat μ2 was cloned from a construct provided by David Owen (see Collins et al. 2002). mCherry was inserted within μ2 at residue 236 with BglII and NdeI sites.
How to cite: AP2u2-mCherry was a gift from Christien Merrifield (Addgene plasmid # 27672 ; http://n2t.net/addgene:27672 ; RRID:Addgene_27672)
