>Addgene plasmid #27672 | AP2u2-mCherry | addgene partial sequence | sequence record 34013 | 27672 with mCherry-R (TTGGTCACCTTCAGCTTGG)
CCTGCCCTCGATCTCGAACTCGTGGCCGTTCACGGAGCCCTCCATGTGCACCTTGAAGCGCATGAACTCC
TTGATGATGGCCATGTTATCCTCCTCGCCCTTGCTCACCATAGATCTACTCTTGCTTGTTTCATCGGCTG
TGCCTTTGCCCTGCTTTTCTATGACAATCTTGTCATTCATTCCAAACTTGCACTCAGGCATGCCGCTCAG
GTAACTCTTCATCACCACCCGGCCCGACACATGGGCACTCAGCACCTGCCCCTGTGGGGACATAAGCAGG
TTCACACTCTCCAGAACATCTAGGAAGAGTTCATTCCGACGATACTTGATGCCTTCCCGCCTCCAGCCAA
TTTGCCCGGTCACCTGGCTGGTGATCTGGGACTGCTCTTCTTTTGTCTGATGCTGACTCTTGATACCCTG
TTGGGTGATGAAGGTTTTCAGTGCACCTGTCTCTGAGTTCTGTGGGTAGCCAAAGTCCAGAATCTCGTCC
AGCAGCTCGTATATGAGCACGAAATTGTTCTTGATGTTCTCCTCGCTGATCTTGCCAAAGTAAGCAGCCA
TTACATCACACATCTTGTAGAGGAATTCGAAGACCATGGCGGCATTGACATTCTGCTTGGTGACTGCTGC
CAGCCAGATGTTGGACCGCTTAACATGGAAGAAGCTGGTGCGAGCGATGTTTGTGACAGGGCTGCGCACC
TGCTGCCGTGCGTGAATGACATTGACGCGAAAGGCATCCACTGCATTCCTCCCGATGTCATCTCTGTAGA
CTCGGGAGATAAGCACCTCCCCCTTGTGATTATAGATGAATAAGCCTCCGATCATGGTGCTAGCTAGGCC
GCAGATATCGATCCGAGCTCGGTACCAAG
