>Addgene plasmid #27672 | AP2u2-mCherry | addgene partial sequence | sequence record 34014 | 27672 with mCherry-F (ccccgtaatgcagaagaaga)
GGCGCCCTGAAGGGCGAGATCAAGCAGAGGCTGAAGCTGAAGGACGGCGGCCACTACGACGCTGAGGTCA
AGACCACCTACAAGGCCAAGAAGCCCGTGCAGCTGCCCGGCGCCTACAACGTCAACATCAAGTTGGACAT
CACCTCCCACAACGAGGACTACACCATCGTGGAACAGTACGAACGCGCCGAGGGCCGCCACTCCACCGGC
GGCATGGACGAGCTGTACAAGCATATGGGTAAGCAGTCGATCGCCATTGATGACTGCACCTTTCACCAGT
GTGTGCGACTCAGCAAGTTTGACTCTGAGCGGAGCATCAGCTTTATCCCTCCTGATGGAGAGTTTGAACT
CATGAGATACCGTACTACCAAGGACATCATCCTGCCTTTCCGGGTGATCCCATTGGTGCGGGAGGTGGGA
CGCACCAAACTGGAGGTCAAGGTGGTCATCAAGTCCAACTTCAAGCCCTCACTTCTGGCCCAGAAGATTG
AGGTGAGGATCCCAACCCCATTGAACACAAGCGGGGTGCAAGTGATCTGCATGAAGGGGAAGGCCAAGTA
CAAGGCCAGCGAGAACGCCATTGTATGGAAGATCAAGCGCATGGCAGGCATGAAGGAATCACAGATCAGC
GCAGAGATTGAGCTCCTGCCCACCAATGATAAGAAGAAATGGGCTCGGCCCCCCATTTCCATGAACTTTG
AGGTGCCATTTGCGCCTTCTGGCCTCAAGGTGCGCTACTTGAAGGTATTTGAGCCGAAGCTGAACTACAG
CGACCACGATGTCATCAAATGGGTGCGCTACATTGGCCGAAGTGGCATTTACGAAACCCGCTGCTAGACC
GGTCGTACGTCTCCGGATTCGAATTCGGATC
