>Addgene plasmid #27672 | AP2u2-mCherry | addgene partial sequence | sequence record 34015 | 27672 with CMV-F
CCCACTGCTTACTGGCTTATCGAAATTAATACGACTCACTATAGGGAGACCCAAGCTTGGTACCGAGCTC
GGATCGATATCTGCGGCCTAGCTAGCACCATGATCGGAGGCTTATTCATCTATAATCACAAGGGGGAGGT
GCTTATCTCCCGAGTCTACAGAGATGACATCGGGAGGAATGCAGTGGATGCCTTTCGCGTCAATGTCATT
CACGCACGGCAGCAGGTGCGCAGCCCTGTCACAAACATCGCTCGCACCAGCTTCTTCCATGTTAAGCGGT
CCAACATCTGGCTGGCAGCAGTCACCAAGCAGAATGTCAATGCCGCCATGGTCTTCGAATTCCTCTACAA
GATGTGTGATGTAATGGCTGCTTACTTTGGCAAGATCAGCGAGGAGAACATCAAGAACAATTTCGTGCTC
ATATACGAGCTGCTGGACGAGATTCTGGACTTTGGCTACCCACAGAACTCAGAGACAGGTGCACTGAAAA
CCTTCATCACCCAACAGGGTATCAAGAGTCAGCATCAGACAAAAGAAGAGCAGTCCCAGATCACCAGCCA
GGTGACCGGGCAAATTGGCTGGAGGCGGGAAGGCATCAAGTATCGTCGGAATGAACTCTTCCTAGATGTT
CTGGAGAGTGTGAACCTGCTTATGTCCCCACAGGGGCAGGTGCTGAGTGCCCATGTGTCGGGCCGGGTGG
TGATGAAGAGTTACCTGAGCGGCATGCCTGAGTGCAAGTTTGGAATGAATGACAAGATTGTCATAGAAAA
GCAGGGCAAAGGCACAGCCGATGAAACAAGCAAGAGTAGATCTATGGTGAGCAAGGGCGAGGA
